>Addgene plasmid #115495 | FUW-TetON-GFP | depositor full sequence | sequence record 217830 | FUW-TetON-GFP sequence 9102 bps
AATTGCATGAAGAATCTGCTTAGGGTTAGGCGTTTTGCGCTGCTTCGCGATGTACGGGCCAGATATACGC
GTTGACATTGATTATTGACTAGTTATTAATAGTAATCAATTACGGGGTCATTAGTTCATAGCCCATATAT
GGAGTTCCGCGTTACATAACTTACGGTAAATGGCCCGCCTGGCTGACCGCCCAACGACCCCCGCCCATTG
ACGTCAATAATGACGTATGTTCCCATAGTAACGCCAATAGGGACTTTCCATTGACGTCAATGGGTGGAGT
ATTTACGGTAAACTGCCCACTTGGCAGTACATCAAGTGTATCATATGCCAAGTACGCCCCCTATTGACGT
CAATGACGGTAAATGGCCCGCCTGGCATTATGCCCAGTACATGACCTTATGGGACTTTCCTACTTGGCAG
TACATCTACGTATTAGTCATCGCTATTACCATGGTGATGCGGTTTTGGCAGTACATCAATGGGCGTGGAT
AGCGGTTTGACTCACGGGGATTTCCAAGTCTCCACCCCATTGACGTCAATGGGAGTTTGTTTTGGCACCA
AAATCAACGGGACTTTCCAAAATGTCGTAACAACTCCGCCCCATTGACGCAAATGGGCGGTAGGCGTGTA
CGGTGGGAGGTCTATATAAGCAGCGCGTTTTGCCTGTACTGGGTCTCTCTGGTTAGACCAGATCTGAGCC
TGGGAGCTCTCTGGCTAACTAGGGAACCCACTGCTTAAGCCTCAATAAAGCTTGCCTTGAGTGCTTCAAG
TAGTGTGTGCCCGTCTGTTGTGTGACTCTGGTAACTAGAGATCCCTCAGACCCTTTTAGTCAGTGTGGAA
AATCTCTAGCAGTGGCGCCCGAACAGGGACTTGAAAGCGAAAGGGAAACCAGAGGAGCTCTCTCGACGCA
GGACTCGGCTTGCTGAAGCGCGCACGGCAAGAGGCGAGGGGCGGCGACTGGTGAGTACGCCAAAAATTTT
GACTAGCGGAGGCTAGAAGGAGAGAGATGGGTGCGAGAGCGTCAGTATTAAGCGGGGGAGAATTAGATCG
CGATGGGAAAAAATTCGGTTAAGGCCAGGGGGAAAGAAAAAATATAAATTAAAACATATAGTATGGGCAA
GCAGGGAGCTAGAACGATTCGCAGTTAATCCTGGCCTGTTAGAAACATCAGAAGGCTGTAGACAAATACT
GGGACAGCTACAACCATCCCTTCAGACAGGATCAGAAGAACTTAGATCATTATATAATACAGTAGCAACC
CTCTATTGTGTGCATCAAAGGATAGAGATAAAAGACACCAAGGAAGCTTTAGACAAGATAGAGGAAGAGC
AAAACAAAAGTAAGACCACCGCACAGCAAGCGGCCGCTGATCTTCAGACCTGGAGGAGGAGATATGAGGG
ACAATTGGAGAAGTGAATTATATAAATATAAAGTAGTAAAAATTGAACCATTAGGAGTAGCACCCACCAA
GGCAAAGAGAAGAGTGGTGCAGAGAGAAAAAAGAGCAGTGGGAATAGGAGCTTTGTTCCTTGGGTTCTTG
GGAGCAGCAGGAAGCACTATGGGCGCAGCGTCAATGACGCTGACGGTACAGGCCAGACAATTATTGTCTG
GTATAGTGCAGCAGCAGAACAATTTGCTGAGGGCTATTGAGGCGCAACAGCATCTGTTGCAACTCACAGT
CTGGGGCATCAAGCAGCTCCAGGCAAGAATCCTGGCTGTGGAAAGATACCTAAAGGATCAACAGCTCCTG
GGGATTTGGGGTTGCTCTGGAAAACTCATTTGCACCACTGCTGTGCCTTGGAATGCTAGTTGGAGTAATA
AATCTCTGGAACAGATTTGGAATCACACGACCTGGATGGAGTGGGACAGAGAAATTAACAATTACACAAG
CTTAATACACTCCTTAATTGAAGAATCGCAAAACCAGCAAGAAAAGAATGAACAAGAATTATTGGAATTA
GATAAATGGGCAAGTTTGTGGAATTGGTTTAACATAACAAATTGGCTGTGGTATATAAAATTATTCATAA
TGATAGTAGGAGGCTTGGTAGGTTTAAGAATAGTTTTTGCTGTACTTTCTATAGTGAATAGAGTTAGGCA
GGGATATTCACCATTATCGTTTCAGACCCACCTCCCAACCCCGAGGGGACCCGACAGGCCCGAAGGAATA
GAAGAAGAAGGTGGAGAGAGAGACAGAGACAGATCCATTCGATTAGTGAACGGATCGGCACTGCGTGCGC
CAATTCTGCAGACAAATGGCAGTATTCATCCACAATTTTAAAAGAAAAGGGGGGATTGGGGGGTACAGTG
CAGGGGAAAGAATAGTAGACATAATAGCAACAGACATACAAACTAAAGAATTACAAAAACAAATTACAAA
AATTCAAAATTTTCGGGTTTATTACAGGGACAGCAGAGATCCAGTTTGGTTATCGAGTTTACCACTCCCT
ATCAGTGATAGAGAAAAGTGAAAGTCGAGTTTACCACTCCCTATCAGTGATAGAGAAAAGTGAAAGTCGA
GTTTACCACTCCCTATCAGTGATAGAGAAAAGTGAAAGTCGAGTTTACCACTCCCTATCAGTGATAGAGA
AAAGTGAAAGTCGAGTTTACCACTCCCTATCAGTGATAGAGAAAAGTGAAAGTCGAGTTTACCACTCCCT
ATCAGTGATAGAGAAAAGTGAAAGTCGAGTTTACCACTCCCTATCAGTGATAGAGAAAAGTGAAAGTCGA
GCTCGGTACCCGGGTCGAGTAGGCGTGTACGGTGGGAGGCCTATATAAGCAGAGCTCGTTTAGTGAACCG
TCAGATCGCCTGGAGACGCCATCCACGCTGTTTTGACCTCCATAGAAGACACCGGGACCGATCCAGCCTC
CGCGGCCCCGAATTCATGGTGAGCAAGGGCGAGGAGCTGTTCACCGGGGTGGTGCCCATCCTGGTCGAGC
TGGACGGCGACGTAAACGGCCACAAGTTCAGCGTGTCCGGCGAGGGCGAGGGCGATGCCACCTACGGCAA
GCTGACCCTGAAGTTCATCTGCACCACCGGCAAGCTGCCCGTGCCCTGGCCCACCCTCGTGACCACCCTG
ACCTACGGCGTGCAGTGCTTCAGCCGCTACCCCGACCACATGAAGCAGCACGACTTCTTCAAGTCCGCCA
TGCCCGAAGGCTACGTCCAGGAGCGCACCATCTTCTTCAAGGACGACGGCAACTACAAGACCCGCGCCGA
GGTGAAGTTCGAGGGCGACACCCTGGTGAACCGCATCGAGCTGAAGGGCATCGACTTCAAGGAGGACGGC
AACATCCTGGGGCACAAGCTGGAGTACAACTACAACAGCCACAACGTCTATATCATGGCCGACAAGCAGA
AGAACGGCATCAAGGTGAACTTCAAGATCCGCCACAACATCGAGGACGGCAGCGTGCAGCTCGCCGACCA
CTACCAGCAGAACACCCCCATCGGCGACGGCCCCGTGCTGCTGCCCGACAACCACTACCTGAGCACCCAG
TCCGCCCTGAGCAAAGACCCCAACGAGAAGCGCGATCACATGGTCCTGCTGGAGTTCGTGACCGCCGCCG
GGATCACTCTCGGCATGGACGAGCTGTACAAGTAAGAATTCGATATCAAGCTTATCGATAATCAACCTCT
GGATTACAAAATTTGTGAAAGATTGACTGGTATTCTTAACTATGTTGCTCCTTTTACGCTATGTGGATAC
GCTGCTTTAATGCCTTTGTATCATGCTATTGCTTCCCGTATGGCTTTCATTTTCTCCTCCTTGTATAAAT
CCTGGTTGCTGTCTCTTTATGAGGAGTTGTGGCCCGTTGTCAGGCAACGTGGCGTGGTGTGCACTGTGTT
TGCTGACGCAACCCCCACTGGTTGGGGCATTGCCACCACCTGTCAGCTCCTTTCCGGGACTTTCGCTTTC
CCCCTCCCTATTGCCACGGCGGAACTCATCGCCGCCTGCCTTGCCCGCTGCTGGACAGGGGCTCGGCTGT
TGGGCACTGACAATTCCGTGGTGTTGTCGGGGAAATCATCGTCCTTTCCTTGGCTGCTCGCCTGTGTTGC
CACCTGGATTCTGCGCGGGACGTCCTTCTGCTACGTCCCTTCGGCCCTCAATCCAGCGGACCTTCCTTCC
CGCGGCCTGCTGCCGGCTCTGCGGCCTCTTCCGCGTCTTCGCCTTCGCCCTCAGACGAGTCGGATCTCCC
TTTGGGCCGCCTCCCCGCATCGATACCGTCGACCTCGAGACCTAGAAAAACATGGAGCAATCACAAGTAG
CAATACAGCAGCTACCAATGCTGATTGTGCCTGGCTAGAAGCACAAGAGGAGGAGGAGGTGGGTTTTCCA
GTCACACCTCAGGTACCTTTAAGACCAATGACTTACAAGGCAGCTGTAGATCTTAGCCACTTTTTAAAAG
AAAAGGGGGGACTGGAAGGGCTAATTCACTCCCAACGAAGACAAGATATCCTTGATCTGTGGATCTACCA
CACACAAGGCTACTTCCCTGATTGGCAGAACTACACACCAGGGCCAGGGATCAGATATCCACTGACCTTT
GGATGGTGCTACAAGCTAGTACCAGTTGAGCAAGAGAAGGTAGAAGAAGCCAATGAAGGAGAGAACACCC
GCTTGTTACACCCTGTGAGCCTGCATGGGATGGATGACCCGGAGAGAGAAGTATTAGAGTGGAGGTTTGA
CAGCCGCCTAGCATTTCATCACATGGCCCGAGAGCTGCATCCGGACTGTACTGGGTCTCTCTGGTTAGAC
CAGATCTGAGCCTGGGAGCTCTCTGGCTAACTAGGGAACCCACTGCTTAAGCCTCAATAAAGCTTGCCTT
GAGTGCTTCAAGTAGTGTGTGCCCGTCTGTTGTGTGACTCTGGTAACTAGAGATCCCTCAGACCCTTTTA
GTCAGTGTGGAAAATCTCTAGCAGGGCCCGTTTAAACCCGCTGATCAGCCTCGACTGTGCCTTCTAGTTG
CCAGCCATCTGTTGTTTGCCCCTCCCCCGTGCCTTCCTTGACCCTGGAAGGTGCCACTCCCACTGTCCTT
TCCTAATAAAATGAGGAAATTGCATCGCATTGTCTGAGTAGGTGTCATTCTATTCTGGGGGGTGGGGTGG
GGCAGGACAGCAAGGGGGAGGATTGGGAAGACAATAGCAGGCATGCTGGGGATGCGGTGGGCTCTATGGC
TTCTGAGGCGGAAAGAACCAGCTGGGGCTCTAGGGGGTATCCCC
[124 nt withheld, positions 5225-5348]
C
[91 nt withheld, positions 5350-5440]
A
[49 nt withheld, positions 5442-5490]
CCTTTGACGTTGGAGTCCACGTTCTTT
[37 nt withheld, positions 5518-5554]
ACCCTATCTCGGTCTATTCTTTTGATTTATAAGGGATTTTGCCGATTTCGGCCTATTGGTTAAAAAATGA
GCTGATTTAACAAAAATTTAACGCGAATTAATTCTGTGGAATGTGTGTCAGTTAGGGTGTGGAAAGTCCC
CAGGCTCCCCAGCAGGCAGAAGTATGCAAAGCATGCATCTCAATTAGTCAGCAACCAGGTGTGGAAAGTC
CCCAGGCTCCCCAGCAGGCAGAAGTATGCAAAGCATGCATCTCAATTAGTCAGCAACCATAGTCCCGCCC
CTAACTCCGCCCATCCCGCCCCTAACTCCGCCCAGTTCCGCCCATTCTCCGCCCCATGGCTGACTAATTT
TTTTTATTTATGCAGAGGCCGAGGCCGCCTCTGCCTCTGAGCTATTCCAGAAGTAGTGAGGAGGCTTTTT
TGGAGGCCTAGGCTTTTGCAAAAAGCTCCCGGGAGCTTGTATATCCATTTTCGGATCTGATCAGCACGTG
TTGACAATTAATCATCGGCATAGTATATCGGCATAGTATAATACGACAAGGTGAGGAACTAAACCATGGC
CAAGTTGACCAGTGCCGTTCCGGTGCTCACCGCGCGCGACGTCGCCGGAGCGGTCGAGTTCTGGACCGAC
CGGCTCGGGTTCTCCCGGGACTTCGTGGAGGACGACTTCGCCGGTGTGGTCCGGGACGACGTGACCCTGT
TCATCAGCGCGGTCCAGGACCAGGTGGTGCCGGACAACACCCTGGCCTGGGTGTGGGTGCGCGGCCTGGA
CGAGCTGTACGCCGAGTGGTCGGAGGTCGTGTCCACGAACTTCCGGGACGCCTCCGGGCCGGCCATGACC
GAGATCGGCGAGCAGCCGTGGGGGCGGGAGTTCGCCCTGCGCGACCCGGCCGGCAACTGCGTGCACTTCG
TGGCCGAGGAGCAGGACTGACACGTGCTACGAGATTTCGATTCCACCGCCGCCTTCTATGAAAGGTTGGG
CTTCGGAATCGTTTTCCGGGACGCCGGCTGGATGATCCTCCAGCGCGGGGATCTCATGCTGGAGTTCTTC
GCCCACCCCAACTTGTTTATTGCAGCTTATAATGGTTACAAATAAAGCAATAGCATCACAAATTTCACAA
ATAAAGCATTTTTTTCACTGCATTCTAGTTGTGGTTTGTCCAAACTCATCAATGTATCTTATCATGTCTG
TATACCGTCGACCTCTAGCTAGAGCTTGGCGTAATCATGGTCATAGCTGTTTCCTGTGTGAAATTGTTAT
CCGCTCACAATTCCACACAACATACGAGCCGGAAGCATAAAGTGTAAAGCCTGGGGTGCCTAATGAGTGA
GCTAACTCACATTAATTGCGTTGCGCTCACTGCCCGCTTTCCAGTCGGGAAACCTGTCGTGCCAGCTGCA
TTAATGAATCGGCCAACGCGCGGGGAGAGGCGGTTTGCGTATTGGGCGCTCTTCCGCTTCCTCGCTCACT
GACTCGCTGCGCTCGGTCGTTCGGCTGCGGCGAGCGGTATCAGCTCACTCAAAGGCGGTAATACGGTTAT
CCACAGAATCAGGGGATAACGCAGGAAAGAACATGTGAGCAAAAGGCCAGCAAAAGGCCAGGAACCGTAA
AAAGGCCGCGTTGCTGGCGTTTTTCCATAGGCTCCGCCCCCCTGACGAGCATCACAAAAATCGACGCTCA
AGTCAGAGGTGGCGAAACCCGACAGGACTATAAAGATACCAGGCGTTTCCCCCTGGAAGCTCCCTCGTGC
GCTCTCCTGTTCCGACCCTGCCGCTTACCGGATACCTGTCCGCCTTTCTCCCTTCGGGAAGCGTGGCGCT
TTCTCATAGCTCACGCTGTAGGTATCTCAGTTCGGTGTAGGTCGTTCGCTCCAAGCTGGGCTGTGTGCAC
GAACCCCCCGTTCAGCCCGACCGCTGCGCCTTATCCGGTAACTATCGTCTTGAGTCCAACCCGGTAAGAC
ACGACTTATCGCCACTGGCAGCAGCCACTGGTAACAGGATTAGCAGAGCGAGGTATGTAGGCGGTGCTAC
AGAGTTCTTGAAGTGGTGGCCTAACTACGGCTACACTAGAAGAACAGTATTTGGTATCTGCGCTCTGCTG
AAGCCAGTTACCTTCGGAAAAAGAGTTGGTAGCTCTTGATCCGGCAAACAAACCACCGCTGGTAGCGGTG
GTTTTTTTGTTTGCAAGCAGCAGATTACGCGCAGAAAAAAAGGATCTCAAGAAGATCCTTTGATCTTTTC
TACGGGGTCTGACGCTCAGTGGAACGAAAACTCACGTTAAGGGATTTTGGTCATGAGATTATCAAAAAGG
ATCTTCACCTAGATCCTTTTAAATTAAAAATGAAGTTTTAAATCAATCTAAAGTATATATGAGTAAACTT
GGTCTGACAGTTACCAATGCTTAATCAGTGAGGCACCTATCTCAGCGATCTGTCTATTTCGTTCATCCAT
AGTTGCCTGACTCCCCGTCGTGTAGATAACTACGATACGGGAGGGCTTACCATCTGGCCCCAGTGCTGCA
ATGATACCGCGAGACCCACGCTCACCGGCTCCAGATTTATCAGCAATAAACCAGCCAGCCGGAAGGGCCG
AGCGCAGAAGTGGTCCTGCAACTTTATCCGCCTCCATCCAGTCTATTAATTGTTGCCGGGAAGCTAGAGT
AAGTAGTTCGCCAGTTAATAGTTTGCGCAACGTTGTTGCCATTGCTACAGGCATCGTGGTGTCACGCTCG
TCGTTTGGTATGGCTTCATTCAGCTCCGGTTCCCAACGATCAAGGCGAGTTACATGATCCCCCATGTTGT
GCAAAAAAGCGGTTAGCTCCTTCGGTCCTCCGATCGTTGTCAGAAGTAAGTTGGCCGCAGTGTTATCACT
CATGGTTATGGCAGCACTGCATAATTCTCTTACTGTCATGCCATCCGTAAGATGCTTTTCTGTGACTGGT
GAGTACTCAACCAAGTCATTCTGAGAATAGTGTATGCGGCGACCGAGTTGCTCTTGCCCGGCGTCAATAC
GGGATAATACCGCGCCACATAGCAGAACTTTAAAAGTGCTCATCATTGGAAAACGTTCTTCGGGGCGAAA
ACTCTCAAGGATCTTACCGCTGTTGAGATCCAGTTCGATGTAACCCACTCGTGCACCCAACTGATCTTCA
GCATCTTTTACTTTCACCAGCGTTTCTGGGTGAGCAAAAACAGGAAGGCAAAATGCCGCAAAAAAGGGAA
TAAGGGCGACACGGAAATGTTGAATACTCATACTCTTCCTTTTTCAATATTATTGAAGCATTTATCAGGG
TTATTGTCTCATGAGCGGATACATATTTGAATGTATTTAGAAAAATAAACAAATAGGGGTTCCGCGCACA
TTTCCCCGAAAAGTGCCACCTGACGTCGACGGATCGGGAGATCTCCCGATCCCCTATGGTGCACTCTCAG
TACAATCTGCTCTGATGCCGCATAGTTAAGCCAGTATCTGCTCCCTGCTTGTGTGTTGGAGGTCGCTGAG
TAGTGCGCGAGCAAAATTTAAGCTACAACAAGGCAAGGCTTGACCGAC
Features (pLannotate 1.2.2; 32 found; start..end, strand, type, name):
     74..453     +  enhancer       CMV enhancer: human cytomegalovirus immediate early enhancer
    454..653     +  promoter       CMV promoter: human cytomegalovirus (CMV) immediate early promoter
    671..851     +  LTR            5' LTR (truncated): truncated 5' long terminal repeat (LTR) from HIV-1
    898..1023    +  misc_feature   HIV-1 Ψ: packaging signal of human immunodeficiency virus type 1
   1007..1370    +  CDS            HIV-1 gag (fragment): gag protein from human immunodeficiency virus 1; gag
   1516..1749    +  misc_feature   RRE: The Rev response element (RRE) of HIV-1 allows for Rev-dependent mRNA export from the nucleus to the cytoplasm.
   2126..2226    +  CDS            Rev (fragment): human immunodeficiency virus 1 (HIV-1) Rev protein; rev; enhances nuclear export of unspliced and incompletely spliced viral mRNAs
   2276..2393    +  misc_feature   cPPT/CTS: central polypurine tract and central termination sequence of HIV-1
   2446..2716    +  protein_bind   tetracycline response element: contains seven copies of the tetracycline operator tetO tetracycline repressor TetR
   2727..2744    +  misc_feature   MCS (fragment): pUC18/19 multiple cloning site
   2749..2786    +  promoter       minimal CMV promoter: human cytomegalovirus (CMV) immediate early promoter
   2886..3605    +  CDS            EGFP: the original enhanced GFP (Yang et al., 1996) mammalian codon-optimized
   3606..3630    +  misc_feature   MCS (fragment): pBluescript multiple cloning site
   3630..4218    +  misc_feature   WPRE: woodchuck hepatitis virus posttranscriptional regulatory element
   4155..4736    +  CDS            nef (fragment): NEF_HV1H2 - Experimental evidence at protein level: Swiss-Prot protein existence level 1. Extracellular Nef protein targets CD4(+) T-lymphocytes for apoptosis by interacting with CXCR4 surface receptors. From Human immunodeficiency virus type 1 group M subtype B (isolate HXB2) (HIV-1).
   4743..4923    +  LTR            5' LTR (truncated): truncated 5' long terminal repeat (LTR) from HIV-1
   4955..5179    +  polyA_signal   bGH poly(A) signal: bovine growth hormone polyadenylation signal
   5183..5204    +  promoter       SV40 promoter (fragment): SV40 enhancer and early promoter
   5225..5653    +  rep_origin     f1 ori (sequence partly withheld): f1 bacteriophage origin of replication; arrow indicates direction of (+) strand synthesis
   5667..5996    +  promoter       SV40 promoter: SV40 enhancer and early promoter
   6044..6091    +  promoter       EM7 promoter: synthetic bacterial promoter&nbsp
   6110..6484    +  CDS            BleoR: antibiotic-binding protein; Sh ble from Streptoalloteichus hindustanus; confers resistance to bleomycin, phleomycin, and Zeocin™
   6494..6619    +  CDS            ble (fragment): BLE_KLEPN - Experimental evidence at protein level: Swiss-Prot protein existence level 1. Binding protein with a strong affinity to the bleomycin family of antibiotics. Binds to CL990; an antimitotic-antibiotic compound. From Klebsiella pneumoniae.
   6614..6735    +  polyA_signal   SV40 poly(A) signal: SV40 polyadenylation signal
   6808..6824    -  protein_bind   lac operator: The lac repressor binds to the lac operator to inhibit transcription in E. coli. This inhibition can be relieved by adding lactose or isopropyl-β-D-thiogalactopyranoside (IPTG). lac repressor encoded by lacI
   6832..6862    -  promoter       lac promoter: promoter for the E. coli lac operon
   6877..6898    -  protein_bind   CAP binding site: CAP binding activates transcription in the presence of cAMP. E. coli catabolite activator protein
   6911..7003    -  CDS            lacI (fragment): lac repressor; lacI; The lac repressor binds to the lac operator to inhibit transcription in E. coli. This inhibition can be relieved by adding lactose or isopropyl-β-D-thiogalactopyranoside (IPTG).
   7186..7774    -  rep_origin     ori: high-copy-number ColE1/pMB1/pBR322/pUC origin of replication
   7945..8805    -  CDS            AmpR: β-lactamase; bla; confers resistance to ampicillin, carbenicillin, and related antibiotics
   8806..8910    -  promoter       AmpR promoter: bla
   8969..9021    -  misc_feature   bom (fragment): basis of mobility region from pBR322
