>Addgene plasmid #115495 | FUW-TetON-GFP | addgene full sequence | sequence record 229033 | Addgene NGS Result
AGTTTACCACTCCCTATCAGTGATAGAGAAAAGTGAAAGTCGAGTTTACCACTCCCTATCAGTGATAGAG
AAAAGTGAAAGTCGAGTTTACCACTCCCTATCAGTGATAGAGAAAAGTGAAAGTCGAGTTTACCACTCCC
TATCAGTGATAGAGAAAAGTGAAAGTCGAGTTTACCACTCCCTATCAGTGATAGAGAAAAGTGAAAGTCG
AGTTTACCACTCCCTATCAGTGATAGAGAAAAGTGAAAGTCGAGCTCGGTACCCGGGTCGAGGTAGGCGT
GTACGGTGGGAGGCCTATATAAGCAGAGCTCGTTTAGTGAACCGTCAGATCGCCTGGAGACGCCATCCAC
GCTGTTTTGACCTCCATAGAAGACACCGGGACCGATCCAGCCTCCGCGGCCCCGAATTCATGGTGAGCAA
GGGCGAGGAGCTGTTCACCGGGGTGGTGCCCATCCTGGTCGAGCTGGACGGCGACGTAAACGGCCACAAG
TTCAGCGTGTCCGGCGAGGGCGAGGGCGATGCCACCTACGGCAAGCTGACCCTGAAGTTCATCTGCACCA
CCGGCAAGCTGCCCGTGCCCTGGCCCACCCTCGTGACCACCCTGACCTACGGCGTGCAGTGCTTCAGCCG
CTACCCCGACCACATGAAGCAGCACGACTTCTTCAAGTCCGCCATGCCCGAAGGCTACGTCCAGGAGCGC
ACCATCTTCTTCAAGGACGACGGCAACTACAAGACCCGCGCCGAGGTGAAGTTCGAGGGCGACACCCTGG
TGAACCGCATCGAGCTGAAGGGCATCGACTTCAAGGAGGACGGCAACATCCTGGGGCACAAGCTGGAGTA
CAACTACAACAGCCACAACGTCTATATCATGGCCGACAAGCAGAAGAACGGCATCAAGGTGAACTTCAAG
ATCCGCCACAACATCGAGGACGGCAGCGTGCAGCTCGCCGACCACTACCAGCAGAACACCCCCATCGGCG
ACGGCCCCGTGCTGCTGCCCGACAACCACTACCTGAGCACCCAGTCCGCCCTGAGCAAAGACCCCAACGA
GAAGCGCGATCACATGGTCCTGCTGGAGTTCGTGACCGCCGCCGGGATCACTCTCGGCATGGACGAGCTG
TACAAGTAAGAATTCGATATCAAGCTTATCGATAATCAACCTCTGGATTACAAAATTTGTGAAAGATTGA
CTGGTATTCTTAACTATGTTGCTCCTTTTACGCTATGTGGATACGCTGCTTTAATGCCTTTGTATCATGC
TATTGCTTCCCGTATGGCTTTCATTTTCTCCTCCTTGTATAAATCCTGGTTGCTGTCTCTTTATGAGGAG
TTGTGGCCCGTTGTCAGGCAACGTGGCGTGGTGTGCACTGTGTTTGCTGACGCAACCCCCACTGGTTGGG
GCATTGCCACCACCTGTCAGCTCCTTTCCGGGACTTTCGCTTTCCCCCTCCCTATTGCCACGGCGGAACT
CATCGCCGCCTGCCTTGCCCGCTGCTGGACAGGGGCTCGGCTGTTGGGCACTGACAATTCCGTGGTGTTG
TCGGGGAAATCATCGTCCTTTCCTTGGCTGCTCGCCTGTGTTGCCACCTGGATTCTGCGCGGGACGTCCT
TCTGCTACGTCCCTTCGGCCCTCAATCCAGCGGACCTTCCTTCCCGCGGCCTGCTGCCGGCTCTGCGGCC
TCTTCCGCGTCTTCGCCTTCGCCCTCAGACGAGTCGGATCTCCCTTTGGGCCGCCTCCCCGCATCGATAC
CGTCGACCTCGAGACCTAGAAAAACATGGAGCAATCACAAGTAGCAATACAGCAGCTACCAATGCTGATT
GTGCCTGGCTAGAAGCACAAGAGGAGGAGGAGGTGGGTTTTCCAGTCACACCTCAGGTACCTTTAAGACC
AATGACTTACAAGGCAGCTGTAGATCTTAGCCACTTTTTAAAAGAAAAGGGGGGACTGGAAGGGCTAATT
CACTCCCAACGAAGACAAGATATCCTTGATCTGTGGATCTACCACACACAAGGCTACTTCCCTGATTGGC
AGAACTACACACCAGGGCCAGGGATCAGATATCCACTGACCTTTGGATGGTGCTACAAGCTAGTACCAGT
TGAGCAAGAGAAGGTAGAAGAAGCCAATGAAGGAGAGAACACCCGCTTGTTACACCCTGTGAGCCTGCAT
GGGATGGATGACCCGGAGAGAGAAGTATTAGAGTGGAGGTTTGACAGCCGCCTAGCATTTCATCACATGG
CCCGAGAGCTGCATCCGGACTGTACTGGGTCTCTCTGGTTAGACCAGATCTGAGCCTGGGAGCTCTCTGG
CTAACTAGGGAACCCACTGCTTAAGCCTCAATAAAGCTTGCCTTGAGTGCTTCAAGTAGTGTGTGCCCGT
CTGTTGTGTGACTCTGGTAACTAGAGATCCCTCAGACCCTTTTAGTCAGTGTGGAAAATCTCTAGCAGGG
CCCGTTTAAACCCGCTGATCAGCCTCGACTGTGCCTTCTAGTTGCCAGCCATCTGTTGTTTGCCCCTCCC
CCGTGCCTTCCTTGACCCTGGAAGGTGCCACTCCCACTGTCCTTTCCTAATAAAATGAGGAAATTGCATC
GCATTGTCTGAGTAGGTGTCATTCTATTCTGGGGGGTGGGGTGGGGCAGGACAGCAAGGGGGAGGATTGG
GAAGACAATAGCAGGCATGCTGGGGATGCGGTGGGCTCTATGGCTTCTGAGGCGGAAAGAACCAGCTGGG
GCTCTAGGGGGTATCCCC
[124 nt withheld, positions 2749-2872]
C
[91 nt withheld, positions 2874-2964]
A
[49 nt withheld, positions 2966-3014]
CCTTTGACGTTGGAGTCCACGTTCTTT
[37 nt withheld, positions 3042-3078]
ACCCTATCTCGGTCTATTCTTTTGATTTATAAGGGATTTTGCCGATTTCGGCCTATTGGTTAAAAAATGA
GCTGATTTAACAAAAATTTAACGCGAATTAATTCTGTGGAATGTGTGTCAGTTAGGGTGTGGAAAGTCCC
CAGGCTCCCCAGCAGGCAGAAGTATGCAAAGCATGCATCTCAATTAGTCAGCAACCAGGTGTGGAAAGTC
CCCAGGCTCCCCAGCAGGCAGAAGTATGCAAAGCATGCATCTCAATTAGTCAGCAACCATAGTCCCGCCC
CTAACTCCGCCCATCCCGCCCCTAACTCCGCCCAGTTCCGCCCATTCTCCGCCCCATGGCTGACTAATTT
TTTTTATTTATGCAGAGGCCGAGGCCGCCTCTGCCTCTGAGCTATTCCAGAAGTAGTGAGGAGGCTTTTT
TGGAGGCCTAGGCTTTTGCAAAAAGCTCCCGGGAGCTTGTATATCCATTTTCGGATCTGATCAGCACGTG
TTGACAATTAATCATCGGCATAGTATATCGGCATAGTATAATACGACAAGGTGAGGAACTAAACCATGGC
CAAGTTGACCAGTGCCGTTCCGGTGCTCACCGCGCGCGACGTCGCCGGAGCGGTCGAGTTCTGGACCGAC
CGGCTCGGGTTCTCCCGGGACTTCGTGGAGGACGACTTCGCCGGTGTGGTCCGGGACGACGTGACCCTGT
TCATCAGCGCGGTCCAGGACCAGGTGGTGCCGGACAACACCCTGGCCTGGGTGTGGGTGCGCGGCCTGGA
CGAGCTGTACGCCGAGTGGTCGGAGGTCGTGTCCACGAACTTCCGGGACGCCTCCGGGCCGGCCATGACC
GAGATCGGCGAGCAGCCGTGGGGGCGGGAGTTCGCCCTGCGCGACCCGGCCGGCAACTGCGTGCACTTCG
TGGCCGAGGAGCAGGACTGACACGTGCTACGAGATTTCGATTCCACCGCCGCCTTCTATGAAAGGTTGGG
CTTCGGAATCGTTTTCCGGGACGCCGGCTGGATGATCCTCCAGCGCGGGGATCTCATGCTGGAGTTCTTC
GCCCACCCCAACTTGTTTATTGCAGCTTATAATGGTTACAAATAAAGCAATAGCATCACAAATTTCACAA
ATAAAGCATTTTTTTCACTGCATTCTAGTTGTGGTTTGTCCAAACTCATCAATGTATCTTATCATGTCTG
TATACCGTCGACCTCTAGCTAGAGCTTGGCGTAATCATGGTCATAGCTGTTTCCTGTGTGAAATTGTTAT
CCGCTCACAATTCCACACAACATACGAGCCGGAAGCATAAAGTGTAAAGCCTGGGGTGCCTAATGAGTGA
GCTAACTCACATTAATTGCGTTGCGCTCACTGCCCGCTTTCCAGTCGGGAAACCTGTCGTGCCAGCTGCA
TTAATGAATCGGCCAACGCGCGGGGAGAGGCGGTTTGCGTATTGGGCGCTCTTCCGCTTCCTCGCTCACT
GACTCGCTGCGCTCGGTCGTTCGGCTGCGGCGAGCGGTATCAGCTCACTCAAAGGCGGTAATACGGTTAT
CCACAGAATCAGGGGATAACGCAGGAAAGAACATGTGAGCAAAAGGCCAGCAAAAGGCCAGGAACCGTAA
AAAGGCCGCGTTGCTGGCGTTTTTCCATAGGCTCCGCCCCCCTGACGAGCATCACAAAAATCGACGCTCA
AGTCAGAGGTGGCGAAACCCGACAGGACTATAAAGATACCAGGCGTTTCCCCCTGGAAGCTCCCTCGTGC
GCTCTCCTGTTCCGACCCTGCCGCTTACCGGATACCTGTCCGCCTTTCTCCCTTCGGGAAGCGTGGCGCT
TTCTCATAGCTCACGCTGTAGGTATCTCAGTTCGGTGTAGGTCGTTCGCTCCAAGCTGGGCTGTGTGCAC
GAACCCCCCGTTCAGCCCGACCGCTGCGCCTTATCCGGTAACTATCGTCTTGAGTCCAACCCGGTAAGAC
ACGACTTATCGCCACTGGCAGCAGCCACTGGTAACAGGATTAGCAGAGCGAGGTATGTAGGCGGTGCTAC
AGAGTTCTTGAAGTGGTGGCCTAACTACGGCTACACTAGAAGAACAGTATTTGGTATCTGCGCTCTGCTG
AAGCCAGTTACCTTCGGAAAAAGAGTTGGTAGCTCTTGATCCGGCAAACAAACCACCGCTGGTAGCGGTG
GTTTTTTTGTTTGCAAGCAGCAGATTACGCGCAGAAAAAAAGGATCTCAAGAAGATCCTTTGATCTTTTC
TACGGGGTCTGACGCTCAGTGGAACGAAAACTCACGTTAAGGGATTTTGGTCATGAGATTATCAAAAAGG
ATCTTCACCTAGATCCTTTTAAATTAAAAATGAAGTTTTAAATCAATCTAAAGTATATATGAGTAAACTT
GGTCTGACAGTTACCAATGCTTAATCAGTGAGGCACCTATCTCAGCGATCTGTCTATTTCGTTCATCCAT
AGTTGCCTGACTCCCCGTCGTGTAGATAACTACGATACGGGAGGGCTTACCATCTGGCCCCAGTGCTGCA
ATGATACCGCGAGACCCACGCTCACCGGCTCCAGATTTATCAGCAATAAACCAGCCAGCCGGAAGGGCCG
AGCGCAGAAGTGGTCCTGCAACTTTATCCGCCTCCATCCAGTCTATTAATTGTTGCCGGGAAGCTAGAGT
AAGTAGTTCGCCAGTTAATAGTTTGCGCAACGTTGTTGCCATTGCTACAGGCATCGTGGTGTCACGCTCG
TCGTTTGGTATGGCTTCATTCAGCTCCGGTTCCCAACGATCAAGGCGAGTTACATGATCCCCCATGTTGT
GCAAAAAAGCGGTTAGCTCCTTCGGTCCTCCGATCGTTGTCAGAAGTAAGTTGGCCGCAGTGTTATCACT
CATGGTTATGGCAGCACTGCATAATTCTCTTACTGTCATGCCATCCGTAAGATGCTTTTCTGTGACTGGT
GAGTACTCAACCAAGTCATTCTGAGAATAGTGTATGCGGCGACCGAGTTGCTCTTGCCCGGCGTCAATAC
GGGATAATACCGCGCCACATAGCAGAACTTTAAAAGTGCTCATCATTGGAAAACGTTCTTCGGGGCGAAA
ACTCTCAAGGATCTTACCGCTGTTGAGATCCAGTTCGATGTAACCCACTCGTGCACCCAACTGATCTTCA
GCATCTTTTACTTTCACCAGCGTTTCTGGGTGAGCAAAAACAGGAAGGCAAAATGCCGCAAAAAAGGGAA
TAAGGGCGACACGGAAATGTTGAATACTCATACTCTTCCTTTTTCAATATTATTGAAGCATTTATCAGGG
TTATTGTCTCATGAGCGGATACATATTTGAATGTATTTAGAAAAATAAACAAATAGGGGTTCCGCGCACA
TTTCCCCGAAAAGTGCCACCTGACGTCGACGGATCGGGAGATCTCCCGATCCCCTATGGTGCACTCTCAG
TACAATCTGCTCTGATGCCGCATAGTTAAGCCAGTATCTGCTCCCTGCTTGTGTGTTGGAGGTCGCTGAG
TAGTGCGCGAGCAAAATTTAAGCTACAACAAGGCAAGGCTTGACCGACAATTGCATGAAGAATCTGCTTA
GGGTTAGGCGTTTTGCGCTGCTTCGCGATGTACGGGCCAGATATACGCGTTGACATTGATTATTGACTAG
TTATTAATAGTAATCAATTACGGGGTCATTAGTTCATAGCCCATATATGGAGTTCCGCGTTACATAACTT
ACGGTAAATGGCCCGCCTGGCTGACCGCCCAACGACCCCCGCCCATTGACGTCAATAATGACGTATGTTC
CCATAGTAACGCCAATAGGGACTTTCCATTGACGTCAATGGGTGGAGTATTTACGGTAAACTGCCCACTT
GGCAGTACATCAAGTGTATCATATGCCAAGTACGCCCCCTATTGACGTCAATGACGGTAAATGGCCCGCC
TGGCATTATGCCCAGTACATGACCTTATGGGACTTTCCTACTTGGCAGTACATCTACGTATTAGTCATCG
CTATTACCATGGTGATGCGGTTTTGGCAGTACATCAATGGGCGTGGATAGCGGTTTGACTCACGGGGATT
TCCAAGTCTCCACCCCATTGACGTCAATGGGAGTTTGTTTTGGCACCAAAATCAACGGGACTTTCCAAAA
TGTCGTAACAACTCCGCCCCATTGACGCAAATGGGCGGTAGGCGTGTACGGTGGGAGGTCTATATAAGCA
GCGCGTTTTGCCTGTACTGGGTCTCTCTGGTTAGACCAGATCTGAGCCTGGGAGCTCTCTGGCTAACTAG
GGAACCCACTGCTTAAGCCTCAATAAAGCTTGCCTTGAGTGCTTCAAGTAGTGTGTGCCCGTCTGTTGTG
TGACTCTGGTAACTAGAGATCCCTCAGACCCTTTTAGTCAGTGTGGAAAATCTCTAGCAGTGGCGCCCGA
ACAGGGACTTGAAAGCGAAAGGGAAACCAGAGGAGCTCTCTCGACGCAGGACTCGGCTTGCTGAAGCGCG
CACGGCAAGAGGCGAGGGGCGGCGACTGGTGAGTACGCCAAAAATTTTGACTAGCGGAGGCTAGAAGGAG
AGAGATGGGTGCGAGAGCGTCAGTATTAAGCGGGGGAGAATTAGATCGCGATGGGAAAAAATTCGGTTAA
GGCCAGGGGGAAAGAAAAAATATAAATTAAAACATATAGTATGGGCAAGCAGGGAGCTAGAACGATTCGC
AGTTAATCCTGGCCTGTTAGAAACATCAGAAGGCTGTAGACAAATACTGGGACAGCTACAACCATCCCTT
CAGACAGGATCAGAAGAACTTAGATCATTATATAATACAGTAGCAACCCTCTATTGTGTGCATCAAAGGA
TAGAGATAAAAGACACCAAGGAAGCTTTAGACAAGATAGAGGAAGAGCAAAACAAAAGTAAGACCACCGC
ACAGCAAGCGGCCGCTGATCTTCAGACCTGGAGGAGGAGATATGAGGGACAATTGGAGAAGTGAATTATA
TAAATATAAAGTAGTAAAAATTGAACCATTAGGAGTAGCACCCACCAAGGCAAAGAGAAGAGTGGTGCAG
AGAGAAAAAAGAGCAGTGGGAATAGGAGCTTTGTTCCTTGGGTTCTTGGGAGCAGCAGGAAGCACTATGG
GCGCAGCGTCAATGACGCTGACGGTACAGGCCAGACAATTATTGTCTGGTATAGTGCAGCAGCAGAACAA
TTTGCTGAGGGCTATTGAGGCGCAACAGCATCTGTTGCAACTCACAGTCTGGGGCATCAAGCAGCTCCAG
GCAAGAATCCTGGCTGTGGAAAGATACCTAAAGGATCAACAGCTCCTGGGGATTTGGGGTTGCTCTGGAA
AACTCATTTGCACCACTGCTGTGCCTTGGAATGCTAGTTGGAGTAATAAATCTCTGGAACAGATTTGGAA
TCACACGACCTGGATGGAGTGGGACAGAGAAATTAACAATTACACAAGCTTAATACACTCCTTAATTGAA
GAATCGCAAAACCAGCAAGAAAAGAATGAACAAGAATTATTGGAATTAGATAAATGGGCAAGTTTGTGGA
ATTGGTTTAACATAACAAATTGGCTGTGGTATATAAAATTATTCATAATGATAGTAGGAGGCTTGGTAGG
TTTAAGAATAGTTTTTGCTGTACTTTCTATAGTGAATAGAGTTAGGCAGGGATATTCACCATTATCGTTT
CAGACCCACCTCCCAACCCCGAGGGGACCCGACAGGCCCGAAGGAATAGAAGAAGAAGGTGGAGAGAGAG
ACAGAGACAGATCCATTCGATTAGTGAACGGATCGGCACTGCGTGCGCCAATTCTGCAGACAAATGGCAG
TATTCATCCACAATTTTAAAAGAAAAGGGGGGATTGGGGGGTACAGTGCAGGGGAAAGAATAGTAGACAT
AATAGCAACAGACATACAAACTAAAGAATTACAAAAACAAATTACAAAAATTCAAAATTTTCGGGTTTAT
TACAGGGACAGCAGAGATCCAGTTTGGTTAGATCTCGAGTTTACCACTCCCTATCAGTGATAGAGAAAAG
TGAAAGTCG
Features (pLannotate 1.2.2; 32 found; start..end, strand, type, name):
    250..267     +  misc_feature   MCS (fragment): pUC18/19 multiple cloning site
    272..310     +  promoter       minimal CMV promoter: human cytomegalovirus (CMV) immediate early promoter
    410..1129    +  CDS            EGFP: the original enhanced GFP (Yang et al., 1996) mammalian codon-optimized
   1130..1154    +  misc_feature   MCS (fragment): pBluescript multiple cloning site
   1154..1742    +  misc_feature   WPRE: woodchuck hepatitis virus posttranscriptional regulatory element
   1679..2260    +  CDS            nef (fragment): NEF_HV1H2 - Experimental evidence at protein level: Swiss-Prot protein existence level 1. Extracellular Nef protein targets CD4(+) T-lymphocytes for apoptosis by interacting with CXCR4 surface receptors. From Human immunodeficiency virus type 1 group M subtype B (isolate HXB2) (HIV-1).
   2267..2447    +  LTR            5' LTR (truncated): truncated 5' long terminal repeat (LTR) from HIV-1
   2479..2703    +  polyA_signal   bGH poly(A) signal: bovine growth hormone polyadenylation signal
   2707..2728    +  promoter       SV40 promoter (fragment): SV40 enhancer and early promoter
   2749..3177    +  rep_origin     f1 ori (sequence partly withheld): f1 bacteriophage origin of replication; arrow indicates direction of (+) strand synthesis
   3191..3520    +  promoter       SV40 promoter: SV40 enhancer and early promoter
   3568..3615    +  promoter       EM7 promoter: synthetic bacterial promoter&nbsp
   3634..4008    +  CDS            BleoR: antibiotic-binding protein; Sh ble from Streptoalloteichus hindustanus; confers resistance to bleomycin, phleomycin, and Zeocin™
   4018..4143    +  CDS            ble (fragment): BLE_KLEPN - Experimental evidence at protein level: Swiss-Prot protein existence level 1. Binding protein with a strong affinity to the bleomycin family of antibiotics. Binds to CL990; an antimitotic-antibiotic compound. From Klebsiella pneumoniae.
   4138..4259    +  polyA_signal   SV40 poly(A) signal: SV40 polyadenylation signal
   4332..4348    -  protein_bind   lac operator: The lac repressor binds to the lac operator to inhibit transcription in E. coli. This inhibition can be relieved by adding lactose or isopropyl-β-D-thiogalactopyranoside (IPTG). lac repressor encoded by lacI
   4356..4386    -  promoter       lac promoter: promoter for the E. coli lac operon
   4401..4422    -  protein_bind   CAP binding site: CAP binding activates transcription in the presence of cAMP. E. coli catabolite activator protein
   4435..4527    -  CDS            lacI (fragment): lac repressor; lacI; The lac repressor binds to the lac operator to inhibit transcription in E. coli. This inhibition can be relieved by adding lactose or isopropyl-β-D-thiogalactopyranoside (IPTG).
   4710..5298    -  rep_origin     ori: high-copy-number ColE1/pMB1/pBR322/pUC origin of replication
   5469..6329    -  CDS            AmpR: β-lactamase; bla; confers resistance to ampicillin, carbenicillin, and related antibiotics
   6330..6434    -  promoter       AmpR promoter: bla
   6493..6545    -  misc_feature   bom (fragment): basis of mobility region from pBR322
   6700..7079    +  enhancer       CMV enhancer: human cytomegalovirus immediate early enhancer
   7080..7279    +  promoter       CMV promoter: human cytomegalovirus (CMV) immediate early promoter
   7297..7477    +  LTR            5' LTR (truncated): truncated 5' long terminal repeat (LTR) from HIV-1
   7524..7649    +  misc_feature   HIV-1 Ψ: packaging signal of human immunodeficiency virus type 1
   7633..7996    +  CDS            HIV-1 gag (fragment): gag protein from human immunodeficiency virus 1; gag
   8142..8375    +  misc_feature   RRE: The Rev response element (RRE) of HIV-1 allows for Rev-dependent mRNA export from the nucleus to the cytoplasm.
   8752..8852    +  CDS            Rev (fragment): human immunodeficiency virus 1 (HIV-1) Rev protein; rev; enhances nuclear export of unspliced and incompletely spliced viral mRNAs
   8902..9019    +  misc_feature   cPPT/CTS: central polypurine tract and central termination sequence of HIV-1
   9076..239     +  protein_bind   tetracycline response element (across the origin): contains seven copies of the tetracycline operator tetO tetracycline repressor TetR
