[The description below was written by a language model from this plasmid's Addgene catalogue record and pLannotate feature annotations shown in this document.]
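Description:
FUW-TetON-GFP is a lentiviral transfer plasmid of about 9.1 kb for tetracycline/doxycycline-inducible expression of EGFP in mammalian cells. It was built by placing the EGFP coding sequence into the EcoRI site of the FUW TetON backbone, itself derived from a tetO-FUW reprogramming-factor vector. In bacteria it is maintained through a high-copy ColE1/pUC-type origin and selected with ampicillin via the β-lactamase gene. An f1 origin is also present. Outside the viral region, the backbone carries an SV40/EM7-driven bleomycin/Zeocin resistance cassette with an SV40 poly(A) signal.

The viral genome is transcribed from a CMV enhancer/promoter fused to a truncated HIV-1 5' LTR, the usual arrangement for Tat-independent RNA production in packaging cells. This is followed by the Ψ packaging signal with a gag fragment, the Rev response element for nuclear export of the unspliced RNA, and the cPPT/CTS, which aids nuclear import in target cells. The payload consists of a tetracycline response element with seven tetO repeats joined to a minimal CMV promoter, then EGFP and a WPRE that enhances transcript expression. A truncated LTR closes the viral unit, with a bGH poly(A) signal downstream. No transactivator is encoded on the plasmid, so induction requires rtTA supplied separately, for example from a second vector.

The depositor and repository sequencing records differ by only a few bases and in their start coordinates, and they show the same feature set. The associated work concerns transcription-factor-driven differentiation of human pluripotent stem cells into oligodendrocytes. The record does not state the plasmid's role there, though an inducible GFP vector of this kind would suit use as a control or reporter.
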