Addgene plasmid #115495: FUW-TetON-GFP
Purpose: Lentiviral plasmid for tet-inducible expression of GFP (generated from plasmid #20321)
Depositing lab: Catherine Verfaillie. Depositing organization: Katholieke Universiteit Leuven. Publication: SOX10 Single Transcription Factor-Based Fast and Efficient Generation of Oligodendrocytes from Human Pluripotent Stem Cells. Garcia-Leon JA, Kumar M, Boon R, Chau D, One J, Wolfs E, Eggermont K, Berckmans P, Gunhanlar N, de Vrij F, Lendemeijer B, Pavie B, Corthout N, Kushner SA, Davila JC, Lambrichts I, Hu WS, Verfaillie CM. Stem Cell Reports. 2018 Feb 13;10(2):655-672. doi: 10.1016/j.stemcr.2017.12.014. Epub 2018 Jan 11. PubMed 29337119.
Backbone
  Vector backbone: FUW TetON (AddGene plasmid etO-FUW-OSKM Plasmid #20321)
  Backbone manufacturer: Whitehead Institute
  Backbone size w/o insert (bp): 8400
  Total vector size (bp): 9102
  Vector type: Lentiviral
Growth in bacteria
  Bacterial resistance: Ampicillin, 100 μg/mL
  Growth temperature: 37°C
  Growth strain: NEB Stable
  Copy number: High Copy
Gene/Insert
  Gene/Insert name: eGFP (alt name: GFP)
  Cloning method: Restriction Enzyme; 5′ cloning site EcoRI (not destroyed); 3′ cloning site EcoRI (not destroyed)
  Sequencing primers: 5′ gaaagtcgagctcggtaccc; 3′ N/A
Terms and licenses: Academic/Nonprofit Terms; Industry Terms: Not Available to Industry
How to cite: FUW-TetON-GFP was a gift from Catherine Verfaillie (Addgene plasmid # 115495 ; http://n2t.net/addgene:115495 ; RRID:Addgene_115495)
